>Addgene plasmid #217536 | pAAV-TetON-Bmpr1A-ca | addgene full sequence | sequence record 429501 | Addgene NGS Result
TTTCCATAGGCTCCGCCCCCCTGACGAGCATCACAAAAATCGACGCTCAAGTCAGAGGTGGCGAAACCCG
ACAGGACTATAAAGATACCAGGCGTTTCCCCCTGGAAGCTCCCTCGTGCGCTCTCCTGTTCCGACCCTGC
CGCTTACCGGATACCTGTCCGCCTTTCTCCCTTCGGGAAGCGTGGCGCTTTCTCATAGCTCACGCTGTAG
GTATCTCAGTTCGGTGTAGGTCGTTCGCTCCAAGCTGGGCTGTGTGCACGAACCCCCCGTTCAGCCCGAC
CGCTGCGCCTTATCCGGTAACTATCGTCTTGAGTCCAACCCGGTAAGACACGACTTATCGCCACTGGCAG
CAGCCACTGGTAACAGGATTAGCAGAGCGAGGTATGTAGGCGGTGCTACAGAGTTCTTGAAGTGGTGGCC
TAACTACGGCTACACTAGAAGAACAGTATTTGGTATCTGCGCTCTGCTGAAGCCAGTTACCTTCGGAAAA
AGAGTTGGTAGCTCTTGATCCGGCAAACAAACCACCGCTGGTAGCGGTGGTTTTTTTGTTTGCAAGCAGC
AGATTACGCGCAGAAAAAAAGGATCTCAAGAAGATCCTTTGATCTTTTCTACGGGGTCTGACGCTCAGTG
GAACGAAAACTCACGTTAAGGGATTTTGGTCATGAGATTATCAAAAAGGATCTTCACCTAGATCCTTTTA
AATTAAAAATGAAGTTTTAAATCAATCTAAAGTATATATGAGTAAACTTGGTCTGACAGTTACCAATGCT
TAATCAGTGAGGCACCTATCTCAGCGATCTGTCTATTTCGTTCATCCATAGTTGCCTGACTCCCCGTCGT
GTAGATAACTACGATACGGGAGGGCTTACCATCTGGCCCCAGTGCTGCAATGATACCGCGAGACCCACGC
TCACCGGCTCCAGATTTATCAGCAATAAACCAGCCAGCCGGAAGGGCCGAGCGCAGAAGTGGTCCTGCAA
CTTTATCCGCCTCCATCCAGTCTATTAATTGTTGCCGGGAAGCTAGAGTAAGTAGTTCGCCAGTTAATAG
TTTGCGCAACGTTGTTGCCATTGCTACAGGCATCGTGGTGTCACGCTCGTCGTTTGGTATGGCTTCATTC
AGCTCCGGTTCCCAACGATCAAGGCGAGTTACATGATCCCCCATGTTGTGCAAAAAAGCGGTTAGCTCCT
TCGGTCCTCCGATCGTTGTCAGAAGTAAGTTGGCCGCAGTGTTATCACTCATGGTTATGGCAGCACTGCA
TAATTCTCTTACTGTCATGCCATCCGTAAGATGCTTTTCTGTGACTGGTGAGTACTCAACCAAGTCATTC
TGAGAATAGTGTATGCGGCGACCGAGTTGCTCTTGCCCGGCGTCAATACGGGATAATACCGCGCCACATA
GCAGAACTTTAAAAGTGCTCATCATTGGAAAACGTTCTTCGGGGCGAAAACTCTCAAGGATCTTACCGCT
GTTGAGATCCAGTTCGATGTAACCCACTCGTGCACCCAACTGATCTTCAGCATCTTTTACTTTCACCAGC
GTTTCTGGGTGAGCAAAAACAGGAAGGCAAAATGCCGCAAAAAAGGGAATAAGGGCGACACGGAAATGTT
GAATACTCATACTCTTCCTTTTTCAATATTATTGAAGCATTTATCAGGGTTATTGTCTCATGAGCGGATA
CATATTTGAATGTATTTAGAAAAATAAACAAATAGGGGTTCCGCGCACATTTCCCCGAAAAGTGCCACCT
GACGTCTAAGAAACCATTATTATCATGACATTAACCTATAAAAATAGGCGTATCACGAGGCCCTTTCGTC
TCGCGCGTTTCGGTGATGACGGTGAAAACCTCTGACACATGCAGCTCCCGGAGACGGTCACAGCTTGTCT
GTAAGCGGATGCCGGGAGCAGACAAGCCCGTCAGGGCGCGTCAGCGGGTGTTGGCGGGTGTCGGGGCTGG
CTTAACTATGCGGCATCAGAGCAGATTGTACTGAGAGTGCACCATAAAATTGTAAACGTTAATATTTTGT
TAAAATTCGCGTTAAATTTTTGTTAAATCAGCTCATTTTTTAACCAATAGACCGAAATCGGCAAAATCCC
TTATAAATCAAAAGAATAGCCCGAGATAGAGT
[37 nt withheld, positions 2133-2169]
AAAGAACGTGGACTCCAACGTCAAAGG
[141 nt withheld, positions 2197-2337]
G
[46 nt withheld, positions 2339-2384]
A
[95 nt withheld, positions 2386-2480]
TATGCGGTGTGAAATACCGCACAGATGCGTAAGGAGAAAATACCGCATCAGGCGCCCCTGCAGGCAGCTG
CGCGCTCGCTCGCTCACTGAGGCCGCCCGGGCAAAGCCCGGGCGTCGGGCGACCTTTGGTCGCCCGGCCT
CAGTGAGCGAGCGAGCGCGCAGAGAGGGAGTGGCCAACTCCATCACTAGGGGTTCCTGCGGCCGCTCGGT
CCGCACGTGCATGCCTGCTATTGTCTTCCCAATCCTCCCCCTTGCTGTCCTGCCCCACCCCACCCCCCAG
AATAGAATGACACCTACTCAGACAATGCGATGCAATTTCCTCATTTTATTAGGAAAGGACAGTGGGAGTG
GCACCTTCCAGGGTCAAGGAAGGCACGGGGGAGGGGCAAACAACAGATGGCTGGCAACTAGAAGGCACAG
TCGAGGCTGATCAGCGAGCTCTAGTCGACTTACCCGGGGAGCATGTCAAGGTCAAAATCGTCAAGGGCAT
CGGCTGGGAGCATGTCTAAGTCAAAATCGTCAAGGGCGTCGGTCGGCCCGCCGCTTTCGCACTTTAGCTG
TTTCTCCAGGCCACATATGATTAGTTCCAGGCCGAAAAGGAAGGCAGGTTCGGCTCCCTGCCGGTCGAAC
AGCTCAATTGCTTGTCTCAGAAGTGGGGGCATAGAATCGGTGGTAGGTGTCTCTCTTTCCTCTTTTGCTA
CTTGATGCTCCTGTTCCTCCAATACGCAGCCCAGTGTAAAGTGGCCCACGGCGGACAGAGCGTACAGTGC
GTTCTCCAGGGAGAAGCCTTGCTGACACAGGAACGCGAGCTGATTTTCCAGGGTTTCGTACTGTTTCTCT
GTTGGGCGGGTGCCGAGATGCACTTTAGCCCCGTCGCGATGTGAGAGGAGAGCACAGCGGTATGACTTGG
CGTTGTTCCGCAGAAAGTCTTGCCATGACTCGCCTTCCAGGGGGCAGAAGTGGGTATGATGCCTGTCCAG
CATCTCGATTGGCAGGGCATCGAGCAGGGCCCGCTTGTTCTTCACGTGCCAGTACAGGGTAGGCTGCTCA
ACTCCCAGCTTTTGAGCGAGTTTCCTTGTCGTCAGGCCTTCGATACCGACACCATTGAGTAATTCCAGAG
CTCCGTTTATGACTTTGCTCTTGTCCAGCCTAGACATGGTGGCAAGCTTGCGGCCGCTACCGTTCGTATA
ATGTATGCTATACGAAGTTATCATAGCGCTAGATATGAGCTAGCGTTTTATAACTAGTACCATGGCTCAG
CTATACATTTACATCAGATTATTGGGAGCCTATTTGTTCATCATTTCTCGTGTTCAAGGACAGAATCTGG
ATAGTATGCTTCATGGCACTGGGATGAAATCAGACTCCGACCAGAAAAAGTCAGAAAATGGAGTAACCTT
AGCACCAGAGGATACCTTGCCTTTTTTAAAGTGCTATTGCTCAGGGCACTGTCCAGATGATGCTATTAAT
AACACATGCATAACTAATGGACATTGCTTTGCCATCATAGAAGAAGATGACCAGGGAGAAACCACATTAG
CTTCAGGGTGTATGAAATATGAAGGATCTGATTTTCAGTGCAAAGATTCTCCAAAAGCCCAGCTACGCCG
GACAATAGAATGTTGTCGGACCAATTTATGTAACCAGTATTTGCAACCCACACTGCCCCCTGTTGTCATA
GGTCCGTTTTTTGATGGCAGCATTCGATGGCTGGTTTTGCTCATTTCTATGGCTGTCTGCATAATTGCTA
TGATCATCTTCTCCAGCTGCTTTTGTTACAAACATTATTGCAAGAGCATCTCAAGCAGACGTCGTTACAA
TCGTGATTTGGAACAGGATGAAGCATTTATTCCAGTTGGAGAATCACTAAAAGACCTTATTGACCAGTCA
CAAAGTTCTGGTAGTGGGTCTGGACTACCTTTATTGGTTCAGCGAACTATCGCGAAAGATATCCAGATGG
TCCGGCAAGTTGGTAAAGGCCGATATGGAGAAGTATGGATGGGCAAATGGCGTGGCGAAAAAGTGGCGGT
GAAAGTATTCTTTACCACTGAAGAAGCCAGCTGGTTTCGAGAAACAGAAATCTACCAAACTGTGCTAATG
CGCCATGAAAACATACTTGGTTTCATAGCGGCAGACATTAAAGGTACAGGTTCCTGGACTCAGCTCTATT
TGATTACTGATTACCATGAAAATGGATCTCTCTATGACTTCCTGAAATGTGCTACACTGGACACCAGAGC
CCTGCTTAAATTGGCTTATTCAGCTGCCTGTGGTCTGTGCCACCTGCACACAGAAATTTATGGCACCCAA
GGAAAGCCCGCAATTGCTCATCGAGACCTAAAGAGCAAAAACATCCTCATCAAGAAAAATGGGAGTTGCT
GCATTGCTGACCTGGGCCTTGCTGTTAAATTCAACAGTGACACAAATGAAGTTGATGTGCCCTTGAATAC
CAGGGTGGGCACCAAACGCTACATGGCTCCCGAAGTGCTGGACGAAAGCCTGAACAAAAACCACTTCCAG
CCCTACATCATGGCTGACATCTACAGCTTCGGCCTAATCATTTGGGAGATGGCTCGTCGTTGTATCACAG
GAGGGATCGTGGAAGAATACCAATTGCCATATTACAACATGGTACCGAGTGATCCGTCATACGAAGATAT
GCGTGAGGTTGTGTGTGTCAAACGTTTGCGGCCAATTGTGTCTAATCGGTGGAACAGTGATGAATGTCTA
CGAGCAGTTTTGAAGCTAATGTCAGAATGCTGGGCCCACAATCCAGCCTCCAGACTCACAGCATTGAGAA
TTAAGAAGACGCTTGCCAAGATGGTTGAATCCCAAGATGTAAAAATCCTCGAGGGTTATCCGTATGATGT
TCCTGATTATGCTAGCCTCTAGGTCGACGGCGCGCCTATAAAACGATCCGCTGTAAGTCTGCAGAAATTG
ATGATCTATTAAACAATAAAGATGTCCACTAAAATGGAAGTTTTTCCTGTCATACTTTGTTAAGAAGGGT
GAGAACAGAGTACCTACATTTTGAATGGAAGGATTGGAGCTACGGGGGTGGGGGTGGGGTGGGATTAGAT
AAATGCCTGCTCTTTACTGAAGGCTCTTTACTATTGCTTTATGATAATGTTTCATAGTTGGATATCATAA
TTTAAACAAGCAAAACCAAATTAAGGGCCAGCTCATTCCTCCCACTCATGATCTATAGATCTATAGATCT
CTCGTGGGATCATTGTTTTTCTCTTGATTCCCACTTTGTGGTTCTAAGTACTGTGGTTTCCAAATGTGTC
AGTTTCATAGCCTGAAGAACGAGATCAGCAGCCTCTGTTCCACATACACTTCATTCTCAGTATTGTTTTG
CCAAGTTCTAATTCCATCAGAAAGCTTGCAGAAGATCTCCCCAACTGGGTCGAGCAAGTGAGTGCAAGTG
GGTTTTAGGACCAGGATGAGGCGGGGTGGGGGTGCCTACCTGACGACCGACCCCGACCCACTGGACAAGC
ACCCAACCCCCATTCCCCAAATTGCGCATCCCCTATCAGAGAGGGGGAGGGGAAACAGGATGCGGCGAGG
CGCGTGCGCACTGCCAGCTTCAGCACCGCGGACAGTGCCTTCGCCCCCGCCTGGCGGCGCGCGCCACCGC
CGCCTCAGCACTGAAGGCGCGCTGACGTCACTCGCCGGTCCCCCGCAAACTCCCCTTCCCGGCCACCTTG
GTCGCGCCCGTGCCCCCCTATCTCGCGCCTCGCGTGGTGCGGTCCGGCTGGGCCGGCGGCGGCGACTCAG
CGCTGCCTCAGTCTGCGGTGGGCAGCGGAGGAGTCGTGTCGTGCCTGAGAGCGCAGTCGAATTCGATCAA
TTGCATTTCCTAGCGGATACAACAATTGCATTTCTACCGTTCGTATAGCATACATTATACGAAGTTATCA
TGCGTCGTACACTGAAATCGAATTCGCGATCTGACGGTTCACTAAACGAGCTCTGCTTATATAGGCCTCC
CACCGTACACGCCTACCTCGACATACGTTCTCTATCACTGATAGGGAGTAAACTCGACATACGTTCTCTA
TCACTGATAGGGATAAACTCGACATACGTTCTCTATCACTGATAGGGAGTAAACTCGACATACGTTCTCT
ATCACTGATAGGGAGTAAACTCGACATACGTTCTCTATCACTGATAGGGAGTAAACTCGACATCGTTCTC
TATCACTGATAGGGAGTAAACTCGGGTACCTAGAGCATGGGGCCCTTGCACTGGGGACAGCCTATTTTGC
TAGTTTGTTTTGTTTCGTTTTGTTTTGATGGAGAGCGTATGTTAGTACTATCGATTCACACAAAAAACCA
ACACACAGATGTAATGAAAATAAAGATATTTTATTGCGGCCGCTCCAAGTACCTCCCGTACCTTAATATT
TCTAGAACGCGTGCGGCCGCAGGAACCCCTAGTGATGGAGTTGGCCACTCCCTCTCTGCGCGCTCGCTCG
CTCACTGAGGCCGGGCGACCAAAGGTCGCCCGACGCCCGGGCGGCCTCAGTGAGCGAGCGAGCGCGCAGC
TGCCTGCAGGACATGTGAGCAAAAGGCCAGCAAAAGGCCAGGAACCGTAAAAAGGCCGCGTTGCTGGCGT
T
Features (pLannotate 1.2.2; 21 found; start..end, strand, type, name):
      1..589     -  rep_origin     ori: high-copy-number ColE1/pMB1/pBR322/pUC origin of replication
    760..1620    -  CDS            AmpR: β-lactamase; bla; confers resistance to ampicillin, carbenicillin, and related antibiotics
   1621..1725    -  promoter       AmpR promoter: bla
   1820..1855    +  CDS            rop (fragment): Rop protein, which maintains plasmids at low copy number; rop
   1957..2006    +  misc_feature   bom (fragment): basis of mobility region from pBR322
   2007..2462    -  rep_origin     f1 ori (sequence partly withheld): f1 bacteriophage origin of replication; arrow indicates direction of (+) strand synthesis
   2481..2532    +  misc_feature   bom (fragment): basis of mobility region from pBR322
   2537..2677    -  repeat_region  AAV2 ITR: inverted terminal repeat of adeno-associated virus serotype 2 inverted
   2789..2900    -  polyA_signal   bGH poly(A) signal: bovine growth hormone polyadenylation signal
   2930..3637    -  CDS            rtTA3: reverse tetracycline transactivator 3 activates expression from Tet-responsive promoters in the presence of doxycycline
   3658..3691    -  protein_bind   lox66: Right element (RE) mutant of loxP (Araki et al., 2010). Cre-mediated recombination occurs in the 8-bp core sequence (GCATACAT). Cre recombinase
   3732..5327    +  CDS            BMPR1A: BMR1A_HUMAN - Also known as ACVRLK3, ALK3. Experimental evidence at protein level: Swiss-Prot protein existence level 1. On ligand binding, forms a receptor complex consisting of two type II and two type I transmembrane serine/threonine kinases. Type II receptors phosphorylate and activate type I receptors which autophosphorylate, then bind and activate SMAD transcriptional regulators. Receptor for BMP2, BMP4, GDF5 and GDF6. Positively regulates chondrocyte differentiation through GDF5 interaction. Mediates induction of adipogenesis by GDF6. From Homo sapiens (Human).
   5401..5862    +  polyA_signal   PGK poly(A) signal: mouse phosphoglycerate kinase 1 polyadenylation signal
   5901..6196    +  promoter       hSyn promoter (fragment): human synapsin I promoter; confers neuron-specific expression (Kügler et al., 2003)
   6244..6316    +  promoter       hSyn promoter (fragment): human synapsin I promoter; confers neuron-specific expression (Kügler et al., 2003)
   6365..6398    +  protein_bind   lox71: Left element (LE) mutant of loxP (Araki et al., 2010). Cre-mediated recombination occurs in the 8-bp core sequence (GCATACAT). Cre recombinase
   6426..6704    -  promoter       tight TRE promoter (fragment): Tet-responsive promoter PTight, consisting of seven tet operator sequences followed by the minimal CMV promoter
   6725..6793    -  misc_feature   pause site (fragment): RNA polymerase II transcriptional pause signal from the human α2 globin gene
   6807..6855    -  polyA_signal   poly(A) signal: synthetic polyadenylation signal
   6946..6973    -  repeat_region  AAV2 ITR (fragment): inverted terminal repeat of adeno-associated virus serotype 2 inverted
   7002..7029    -  repeat_region  AAV2 ITR (fragment): inverted terminal repeat of adeno-associated virus serotype 2 inverted
