[The description below was written by a language model from this plasmid's Addgene catalogue record and pLannotate feature annotations shown in this document.]
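Description:
pAAV-TetON-Bmpr1A-ca is an AAV transfer plasmid for mammalian (neuronal) expression that makes production of a constitutively active human BMP receptor 1A (caBMPR1a, ALK3), carrying a C-terminal HA epitope, dependent on both Cre recombinase and doxycycline. It is propagated in bacteria through a high-copy ColE1/pUC-type origin with ampicillin selection. The backbone also contains an f1 phage origin. The payload lies between AAV2 inverted terminal repeats, one annotated in full and the other detected only as short fragments, which direct packaging of the intervening DNA into recombinant AAV particles.

The feature table indicates an all-in-one Tet-On design built around a lox66/lox71-flanked segment. Between the two mutant lox sites, and in one orientation, sit the BMPR1A coding sequence, a PGK polyadenylation signal and a human synapsin I promoter (annotated as fragments). Outside the lox sites, on the opposite strand, are a tight TRE promoter on one side, preceded by a synthetic poly(A) and transcriptional pause site that insulate it from read-through, and the rtTA3 reverse transactivator with a bGH poly(A) on the other. In the starting configuration, hSyn points away from rtTA3 and TRE faces the 3′ end of the promoter-containing segment, so neither coding sequence appears to be productively driven. Cre-mediated inversion of the floxed segment would be expected to place hSyn upstream of rtTA3 and BMPR1A downstream of TRE. The lox66/lox71 pairing favours a stable, essentially one-way inversion. Doxycycline-bound rtTA3 then activates TRE-driven receptor expression.

The HA tag and the activating mutation are not annotated in the table, and the record does not specify the mutation. The associated work concerns BMP-SMAD1 signalling in the control of neuronal excitation-inhibition balance.
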