Addgene plasmid #217536: pAAV-TetON-Bmpr1A-ca
Purpose: AAV vector to drive the expression of Cre- and doxycycline-dependent expression of HA-epitope tagged constitutively-active BMPR1A receptor
Depositing lab: Peter Scheiffele. Depositing organization: University of Basel. Publication: Control of neuronal excitation-inhibition balance by BMP-SMAD1 signaling. Okur Z, Schlauri N, Bitsikas V, Panopoulou M, Karmakar K, Schreiner D, Scheiffele P. bioRxiv 2023 10.1101/2023.03.11.532164.
Backbone
  Vector backbone: pAAV
  Vector type: Mammalian Expression, AAV
Growth in bacteria
  Bacterial resistance: Ampicillin, 100 μg/mL
  Growth temperature: 37°C
  Growth strain: NEB Stable
  Copy number: High Copy
Gene/Insert
  Gene/Insert name: constitutively active BMP receptor 1a (alt name: caBMPR1a)
  Species: H. sapiens (human)
  Entrez Gene: BMPR1A (a.k.a. 10q23del, ACVRLK3, ALK-3, ALK3, BMPR-1A, CD292, SKR5)
  Promoter: Tet operon (TetO)
  Tag / fusion protein: HA (C terminal on insert)
  Cloning method: Restriction Enzyme; 5′ cloning site MluI (not destroyed); 3′ cloning site SphI (not destroyed)
  Sequencing primers: 5′ CACCACGCGAGGCGCGAGATA
Terms and licenses: Academic/Nonprofit Terms; Industry Terms: Not Available to Industry
How to cite: pAAV-TetON-Bmpr1A-ca was a gift from Peter Scheiffele (Addgene plasmid # 217536 ; http://n2t.net/addgene:217536 ; RRID:Addgene_217536)
